>Addgene plasmid #131967 | pDONR221_SLC25A15 | addgene full sequence | sequence record 260119 | Addgene NGS Result
CTTTCCTGCGTTATCCCCTGATTCTGTGGATAACCGTATTACCGCCTTTGAGTGAGCTGATACCGCTCGC
CGCAGCCGAACGACCGAGCGCAGCGAGTCAGTGAGCGAGGAAGCGGAAGAGCGCCCAATACGCAAACCGC
CTCTCCCCGCGCGTTGGCCGATTCATTAATGCAGCTGGCACGACAGGTTTCCCGACTGGAAAGCGGGCAG
TGAGCGCAACGCAATTAATACGCGTACCGCTAGCCAGGAAGAGTTTGTAGAAACGCAAAAAGGCCATCCG
TCAGGATGGCCTTCTGCTTAGTTTGATGCCTGGCAGTTTATGGCGGGCGTCCTGCCCGCCACCCTCCGGG
CCGTTGCTTCACAACGTTCAAATCCGCTCCCGGCGGATTTGTCCTACTCAGGAGAGCGTTCACCGACAAA
CAACAGATAAAACGAAAGGCCCAGTCTTCCGACTGAGCCTTTCGTTTTATTTGATGCCTGGCAGTTCCCT
ACTCTCGCGTTAACGCTAGCATGGATGTTTTCCCAGTCACGACGTTGTAAAACGACGGCCAGTCTTAAGC
TCGGGCCCCAAATAATGATTTTATTTTGACTGATAGTGACCTGTTCGTTGCAACACATTGATGAGCAATG
CTTTTTTATAATGCCAACTTTGTACAAAAAAGCAGGCTCCACCATGAAGAGCAACCCTGCCATCCAGGCC
GCCATCGACCTGACCGCAGGAGCAGCAGGAGGAACCGCATGCGTGCTGACAGGCCAGCCTTTCGATACCA
TGAAGGTGAAGATGCAGACATTTCCAGACCTGTACCGGGGCCTGACCGATTGCTGTCTGAAGACATACTC
TCAAGTGGGCTTCAGAGGCTTTTATAAGGGCACATCTCCGGCTTTGATAGCTAACATCGCTGAGAATAGC
GTGCTGTTCATGTGCTATGGCTTTTGTCAGCAGGTGGTGAGGAAGGTGGCCGGCCTGGACAAGCAGGCCA
AGCTGTCCGATCTGCAGAACGCAGCAGCAGGAAGCTTCGCCTCCGCCTTTGCCGCCCTGGTGCTGTGCCC
AACCGAGCTGGTGAAGTGTCGGCTGCAGACCATGTACGAGATGGAGACAAGCGGCAAGATCGCCAAGTCC
CAGAATACCGTGTGGTCCGTGATCAAGTCTATCCTGCGGAAGGACGGCCCCCTGGGCTTCTATCACGGCC
TGAGCTCCACACTGCTGAGAGAGGTGCCTGGCTACTTCTTTTTCTTTGGCGGCTATGAGCTGTCTCGGAG
CTTCTTTGCCTCTGGCAGAAGCAAGGACGAGCTGGGACCAGTGCCTCTGATGCTGTCCGGAGGAGTGGGA
GGAATCTGCCTGTGGCTGGCCGTGTACCCCGTGGATTGTATCAAGTCTAGGATCCAGGTGCTGTCCATGT
CTGGCAAGCAGGCCGGCTTCATCCGCACCTTTATCAACGTGGTGAAGAATGAGGGCATCACCGCCCTGTA
CAGCGGCCTGAAGCCAACAATGATCAGGGCATTCCCAGCAAACGGCGCCCTGTTTCTGGCCTACGAGTAT
TCCCGCAAGCTGATGATGAATCAGCTGGAGGCCTATGACCCAGCTTTCTTGTACAAAGTTGGCATTATAA
GAAAGCATTGCTTATCAATTTGTTGCAACGAACAGGTCACTATCAGTCAAAATAAAATCATTATTTGCCA
TCCAGCTGATATCCCCTATAGTGAGTCGTATTACATGGTCATAGCTGTTTCCTGGCAGCTCTGGCCCGTG
TCTCAAAATCTCTGATGTTACATTGCACAAGATAAAAATATATCATCATGAACAATAAAACTGTCTGCTT
ACATAAACAGTAATACAAGGGGTGTTATGAGCCATATTCAACGGGAAACGTCGAGGCCGCGATTAAATTC
CAACATGGATGCTGATTTATATGGGTATAAATGGGCTCGCGATAATGTCGGGCAATCAGGTGCGACAATC
TATCGCTTGTATGGGAAGCCCGATGCGCCAGAGTTGTTTCTGAAACATGGCAAAGGTAGCGTTGCCAATG
ATGTTACAGATGAGATGGTCAGACTAAACTGGCTGACGGAATTTATGCCTCTTCCGACCATCAAGCATTT
TATCCGTACTCCTGATGATGCATGGTTACTCACCACTGCGATCCCCGGAAAAACAGCATTCCAGGTATTA
GAAGAATATCCTGATTCAGGTGAAAATATTGTTGATGCGCTGGCAGTGTTCCTGCGCCGGTTGCATTCGA
TTCCTGTTTGTAATTGTCCTTTTAACAGCGATCGCGTATTTCGTCTCGCTCAGGCGCAATCACGAATGAA
TAACGGTTTGGTTGATGCGAGTGATTTTGATGACGAGCGTAATGGCTGGCCTGTTGAACAAGTCTGGAAA
GAAATGCATAAACTTTTGCCATTCTCACCGGATTCAGTCGTCACTCATGGTGATTTCTCACTTGATAACC
TTATTTTTGACGAGGGGAAATTAATAGGTTGTATTGATGTTGGACGAGTCGGAATCGCAGACCGATACCA
GGATCTTGCCATCCTATGGAACTGCCTCGGTGAGTTTTCTCCTTCATTACAGAAACGGCTTTTTCAAAAA
TATGGTATTGATAATCCTGATATGAATAAATTGCAGTTTCATTTGATGCTCGATGAGTTTTTCTAATCAG
AATTGGTTAATTGGTTGTAACACTGGCAGAGCATTACGCTGACTTGACGGGACGGCGCAAGCTCATGACC
AAAATCCCTTAACGTGAGTTACGCGTCGTTCCACTGAGCGTCAGACCCCGTAGAAAAGATCAAAGGATCT
TCTTGAGATCCTTTTTTTCTGCGCGTAATCTGCTGCTTGCAAACAAAAAAACCACCGCTACCAGCGGTGG
TTTGTTTGCCGGATCAAGAGCTACCAACTCTTTTTCCGAAGGTAACTGGCTTCAGCAGAGCGCAGATACC
AAATACTGTTCTTCTAGTGTAGCCGTAGTTAGGCCACCACTTCAAGAACTCTGTAGCACCGCCTACATAC
CTCGCTCTGCTAATCCTGTTACCAGTGGCTGCTGCCAGTGGCGATAAGTCGTGTCTTACCGGGTTGGACT
CAAGACGATAGTTACCGGATAAGGCGCAGCGGTCGGGCTGAACGGGGGGTTCGTGCACACAGCCCAGCTT
GGAGCGAACGACCTACACCGAACTGAGATACCTACAGCGTGAGCTATGAGAAAGCGCCACGCTTCCCGAA
GGGAGAAAGGCGGACAGGTATCCGGTAAGCGGCAGGGTCGGAACAGGAGAGCGCACGAGGGAGCTTCCAG
GGGGAAACGCCTGGTATCTTTATAGTCCTGTCGGGTTTCGCCACCTCTGACTTGAGCGTCGATTTTTGTG
ATGCTCGTCAGGGGGGCGGAGCCTATGGAAAAACGCCAGCAACGCGGCCTTTTTACGGTTCCTGGCCTTT
TGCTGGCCTTTTGCTCACATGTT
Features (pLannotate 1.2.2; 10 found; start..end, strand, type, name):
    121..213     +  CDS            lacI (fragment): lac repressor; lacI; The lac repressor binds to the lac operator to inhibit transcription in E. coli. This inhibition can be relieved by adding lactose or isopropyl-β-D-thiogalactopyranoside (IPTG).
    268..295     -  terminator     rrnB T2 terminator: transcription terminator T2 from the E. coli rrnB gene
    427..470     +  terminator     rrnB T1 terminator: Escherichia coli rrnB; transcription terminator T1 from the E. coli rrnB gene
    517..553     -  CDS            lacZα (fragment): LacZα fragment of β-galactosidase; lacZ fragment
    569..668     +  protein_bind   attL1: mutant version of attL; recombination site for the Gateway® LR reaction LR Clonase™
    674..1576    +  CDS            SLC25A15: ORNT1_HUMAN - Also known as ORC1 From Homo sapiens (Human).
   1578..1677    -  protein_bind   attL2: mutant version of attL; recombination site for the Gateway® LR reaction LR Clonase™
   1695..1713    -  promoter       T7 promoter: promoter for bacteriophage T7 RNA polymerase
   1847..2656    +  CDS            KanR: aminoglycoside phosphotransferase; aph(3')-Ia; confers resistance to kanamycin in bacteria or G418 (Geneticin®) in eukaryotes
   2803..3391    +  rep_origin     ori: high-copy-number ColE1/pMB1/pBR322/pUC origin of replication
