[The description below was written by a language model from this plasmid's Addgene catalogue record and pLannotate feature annotations shown in this document.]
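Description:
pDONR221_SLC25A15 is a Gateway entry clone built on the pDONR221 backbone and carrying a codon-optimized open reading frame for human SLC25A15, also known as ORNT1, ORC1 or HHH. The full plasmid is 3,453 nt. It is maintained in E. coli through a high-copy ColE1/pUC-type origin and selected with kanamycin via the KanR aminoglycoside phosphotransferase gene. The catalogue lists the vector type as mammalian expression, but the annotated features show no eukaryotic promoter or polyadenylation signal. The plasmid is therefore a shuttle for the ORF rather than an expression vector in its own right.

The 903 bp SLC25A15 coding sequence sits between attL1 and attL2, the recombination sites used in the Gateway LR reaction. LR Clonase can therefore move the ORF directionally into any attR-containing destination vector, which supplies the promoter, tags and selection markers for the intended host. Upstream of attL1 lie the rrnB T1 and T2 transcription terminators, which insulate the insert from read-through transcription in bacteria. A T7 promoter lies just beyond attL2 on the reverse strand, pointing back toward the insert. The short lacI and lacZα fragments are annotated backbone remnants without functional significance, and M13 forward and reverse primer sites are listed for sequence verification of the insert. The record does not state whether the ORF ends in a stop codon.

The plasmid belongs to a consortium collection of solute carrier (SLC) transporter clones, made as a standardized resource for subcloning SLC ORFs into custom expression vectors for transporter research and drug discovery.
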