Addgene plasmid #131967: pDONR221_SLC25A15
Purpose: Gateway entry clone with codon-optimized ORF sequence for subcloning into custom expression vectors
Depositing lab: RESOLUTE Consortium & Giulio Superti-Furga. Depositing organization: CeMM Research Center for Molecular Medicine. Publication: The RESOLUTE consortium: unlocking SLC transporters for drug discovery. Superti-Furga G, Lackner D, Wiedmer T, Ingles-Prieto A, Barbosa B, Girardi E, Goldmann U, Gurtl B, Klavins K, Klimek C, Lindinger S, Lineiro-Retes E, Muller AC, Onstein S, Redinger G, Reil D, Sedlyarov V, Wolf G, Crawford M, Everley R, ... Steppan CM. Nat Rev Drug Discov. 2020 Jul;19(7):429-430. doi: 10.1038/d41573-020-00056-6. PubMed 32265506.
Backbone
  Vector backbone: pDONR221
  Backbone manufacturer: Thermo Fisher Scientific
  Backbone size w/o insert (bp): 2550
  Vector type: Mammalian Expression
Growth in bacteria
  Bacterial resistance: Kanamycin, 50 μg/mL
  Growth temperature: 37°C
  Growth strain: Stbl3
  Copy number: High Copy
Gene/Insert
  Gene/Insert name: SLC25A15 (alt name: ORC1, D13S327, ORNT1, HHH)
  Species: H. sapiens (human)
  Insert size (bp): 903
  Entrez Gene: SLC25A15 (a.k.a. D13S327, HHH, LNC-HC, ORC1, ORNT1)
  Cloning method: Gateway Cloning
  Sequencing primers: 5′ M13-fwd; 3′ M13-rev
Terms and licenses: Academic/Nonprofit Terms; Industry Terms
Depositor comments: For more information on the full Resolute plasmid collection, please see www.addgene.org/depositor-collections/re-solute/. Please provide your feedback on this plasmid to the RESOLUTE consortium by filling out their RESOLUTE repository feedback form: https://forms.office.com/Pages/ResponsePage.aspx?id=0e05yklzmkS7rjFGQL4N7z4feCLQvEJAmVcOCM_u885UN1JJRko0Ukg4TVQwNTZLOUxPQVJWT1NHUCQlQCN0PWcu
How to cite: pDONR221_SLC25A15 was a gift from RESOLUTE Consortium & Giulio Superti-Furga (Addgene plasmid # 131967 ; http://n2t.net/addgene:131967 ; RRID:Addgene_131967)
