>Addgene plasmid #131967 | pDONR221_SLC25A15 | depositor partial sequence | sequence record 253334 | Codon-optimized ORF of SLC25A15
ATGAAGAGCAACCCTGCCATCCAGGCCGCCATCGACCTGACCGCAGGAGCAGCAGGAGGAACCGCATGCG
TGCTGACAGGCCAGCCTTTCGATACCATGAAGGTGAAGATGCAGACATTTCCAGACCTGTACCGGGGCCT
GACCGATTGCTGTCTGAAGACATACTCTCAAGTGGGCTTCAGAGGCTTTTATAAGGGCACATCTCCGGCT
TTGATAGCTAACATCGCTGAGAATAGCGTGCTGTTCATGTGCTATGGCTTTTGTCAGCAGGTGGTGAGGA
AGGTGGCCGGCCTGGACAAGCAGGCCAAGCTGTCCGATCTGCAGAACGCAGCAGCAGGAAGCTTCGCCTC
CGCCTTTGCCGCCCTGGTGCTGTGCCCAACCGAGCTGGTGAAGTGTCGGCTGCAGACCATGTACGAGATG
GAGACAAGCGGCAAGATCGCCAAGTCCCAGAATACCGTGTGGTCCGTGATCAAGTCTATCCTGCGGAAGG
ACGGCCCCCTGGGCTTCTATCACGGCCTGAGCTCCACACTGCTGAGAGAGGTGCCTGGCTACTTCTTTTT
CTTTGGCGGCTATGAGCTGTCTCGGAGCTTCTTTGCCTCTGGCAGAAGCAAGGACGAGCTGGGACCAGTG
CCTCTGATGCTGTCCGGAGGAGTGGGAGGAATCTGCCTGTGGCTGGCCGTGTACCCCGTGGATTGTATCA
AGTCTAGGATCCAGGTGCTGTCCATGTCTGGCAAGCAGGCCGGCTTCATCCGCACCTTTATCAACGTGGT
GAAGAATGAGGGCATCACCGCCCTGTACAGCGGCCTGAAGCCAACAATGATCAGGGCATTCCCAGCAAAC
GGCGCCCTGTTTCTGGCCTACGAGTATTCCCGCAAGCTGATGATGAATCAGCTGGAGGCCTAT
